Addgene plasmid #152046: pGBW-m4133336
Purpose: Mammalian expression plasmid for SARS-CoV-2 E (envelope)
Depositing lab: Ginkgo Bioworks & Benjie Chen. Depositing organization: Ginkgo Bioworks.
Backbone
  Vector backbone: pTwist_CMV_6
  Backbone size w/o insert (bp): 4180
  Vector type: Mammalian Expression
Growth in bacteria
  Bacterial resistance: Ampicillin, 100 μg/mL
  Growth temperature: 37°C
  Growth strain: DH5alpha
  Copy number: High Copy
Gene/Insert
  Gene/Insert name: SARS-CoV-2 E (envelope) (alt names: envelope protein; E protein)
  Species: Severe acute respiratory syndrome coronavirus 2
  Insert size (bp): 221
  Mutation: wt
  Entrez Gene: E (a.k.a. GU280_gp04)
  Promoter: CMV
  Tag / fusion protein: Cleavable TEV;CBP (C terminal on backbone)
  Cloning method: Unknown
Resource information
  A portion of this plasmid was derived from a plasmid made by: GinkgoBioworks
Depositor comments: NCBI reference sequence: YP_009724392.1
How to cite: pGBW-m4133336 was a gift from Ginkgo Bioworks & Benjie Chen (Addgene plasmid # 152046 ; http://n2t.net/addgene:152046 ; RRID:Addgene_152046)
