[The description below was written by a language model from this plasmid's Addgene catalogue record and pLannotate feature annotations shown in this document.]
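Description:
pGBW-m4133336 is a mammalian expression plasmid built on the pTwist_CMV_6 backbone that carries the wild-type envelope (E) gene of SARS-CoV-2. It is propagated in E. coli as a high-copy plasmid through a ColE1/pUC-type origin and is selected with ampicillin via the AmpR β-lactamase gene. No mammalian selection marker appears in the record, which suggests it is meant for transient transfection, although this is not stated.

The E coding sequence, a short insert of a little over 200 bp, encodes the small viral membrane protein that acts as a viroporin and contributes to virion assembly and budding. It lies downstream of the CMV immediate-early enhancer and promoter; because the circular map is numbered from the start of the insert, these elements appear at the end of the annotated sequence. The catalogue entry describes a backbone-encoded C-terminal tag consisting of a TEV protease cleavage site followed by a calmodulin-binding peptide (CBP). This would allow calcium-dependent capture on calmodulin resin and subsequent tag removal. The automated annotation detects only a fragment of CBP just after the E reading frame and does not call the TEV site.

Transcripts are terminated by an SV40 polyadenylation signal. The expression unit and the bacterial segment are flanked by β-globin insulator elements, T7 and rrnG terminators and a synthetic poly(A) signal, which serve to limit read-through and interference between regions. The plasmid is suited to expressing tagged E protein in mammalian cells for localisation, interaction or purification studies.
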