Features (pLannotate 1.2.2; 17 found; start..end, strand, type, name):
      5..229     +  CDS            E: VEMP_SARS2 - Experimental evidence at protein level: Swiss-Prot protein existence level 1. Plays a central role in virus morphogenesis and assembly. Acts as a viroporin and self-assembles in host membranes forming pentameric protein-lipid pores that allow ion transport. Also plays a role in the induction of apoptosis (By similarity). Regulates the localization of S protein at cis-Golgi, the place of virus budding (PubMed:33229438). May act by slowing down the cell secretory pathway (PubMed:33229438). May interfere with tight-junction stability by interacting with host MPP5. This would result i
    257..273     +  CDS            CBP (fragment): calmodulin-binding peptide derived from skeletal muscle myosin light chain kinase; binds calmodulin with nanomolar affinity in the presence of calcium
    381..502     -  polyA_signal   SV40 poly(A) signal: SV40 polyadenylation signal
    525..594     -  CDS            large T antigen (fragment): large T antigen from SV40 (simian virus 40)
    617..663     +  terminator     T7 terminator: transcription terminator for bacteriophage T7 RNA polymerase
    693..829     +  terminator     rrnG terminator: transcription terminator from the E. coli ribosomal RNA rrnG operon (Albrechtsen et al., 1991)
    874..945     +  misc_feature   3' β-globin insulator: insulator downstream of the human β-globin locus (Farrell et al., 2002)
   1171..1759    -  rep_origin     ori: high-copy-number ColE1/pMB1/pBR322/pUC origin of replication
   1931..1995    -  CDS            bla(M) (fragment): β-lactamase lacking the signal sequence; bla(M); allows cytosolic expression of β-lactamase
   2505..3365    +  CDS            AmpR: β-lactamase; bla; confers resistance to ampicillin, carbenicillin, and related antibiotics
   3378..3514    +  terminator     rrnG terminator: transcription terminator from the E. coli ribosomal RNA rrnG operon (Albrechtsen et al., 1991)
   3666..3737    +  misc_feature   5' β-globin insulator: insulator upstream of the human β-globin locus (Farrell et al., 2002)
   3742..3788    -  terminator     T7 terminator: transcription terminator for bacteriophage T7 RNA polymerase
   3806..3854    -  polyA_signal   poly(A) signal: synthetic polyadenylation signal
   3935..4238    +  enhancer       CMV enhancer: human cytomegalovirus immediate early enhancer
   4311..4328    -  promoter       CMV promoter (fragment): human cytomegalovirus (CMV) immediate early promoter
   4391..4442    +  promoter       CMVd2 promoter: truncated human cytomegalovirus (CMV) immediate early promoter that yields moderately reduced expression relative to the full-length promoter
>Addgene plasmid #152046 | pGBW-m4133336 | depositor full sequence | sequence record 295058 | Full Sequence
CACCATGTACTCATTCGTTTCGGAAGAGACAGGTACGTTAATAGTTAATAGCGTACTTCTTTTTCTTGCT
TTCGTGGTATTCTTGCTAGTTACACTAGCCATCCTTACTGCGCTTCGATTGTGTGCGTACTGCTGCAATA
TTGTTAACGTGAGTCTTGTAAAACCTTCTTTTTACGTTTACTCTCGTGTTAAAAATCTGAATTCTTCTAG
AGTTCCTGATCTTCTGGTCGAAAACCTTTACTTTCAGTCGAAGAGGCGATGGAAAAAGAATTTTATCGCG
GTGAGTGCAGCCAACAGATTCAAAAAGATATCCTCGTCTGGTGCCCTCTAAGCTAGCTTGACTGACTGAG
ATACAGCGTACCTTCAGCTCACAGACATGATAAGATACATTGATGAGTTTGGACAAACCACAACTAGAAT
GCAGTGAAAAAAATGCTTTATTTGTGAAATTTGTGATGCTATTGCTTTATTTGTAACCATTATAAGCTGC
AATAAACAAGTTAACAACAACAATTGCATTCATTTTATGTTTCAGGTTCAGGGGGAGGTGTGGGAGGTTT
TTTAAAGCAAGTAAAACCTCTACAAATGTGGTATTGGCCCATCTCTATCGGTATCGTAGCATAACCCCTT
GGGGCCTCTAAACGGGTCTTGAGGGGTTTTTTGTGCCCCTCGGGCCGGATTGCTATCTACCGGCATTGGC
GCAGAAAAAAATGCCTGATGCGACGCTGCGCGTCTTATACTCCCACATATGCCAGATTCAGCAACGGATA
CGGCTTCCCCAACTTGCCCACTTCCATACGTGTCCTCCTTACCAGAAATTTATCCTTAAGGTCGTCAGCT
ATCCTGCAGGCGATCTCTCGATTTCGATCAAGACATTCCTTTAATGGTCTTTTCTGGACACCACTAGGGG
TCAGAAGTAGTTCATCAAACTTTCTTCCCTCCCTAATCTCATTGGTTACCTTGGGCTATCGAAACTTAAT
TAACCAGTCAAGTCAGCTACTTGGCGAGATCGACTTGTCTGGGTTTCGACTACGCTCAGAATTGCGTCAG
TCAAGTTCGATCTGGTCCTTGCTATTGCACCCGTTCTCCGATTACGAGTTTCATTTAAATCATGTGAGCA
AAAGGCCAGCAAAAGGCCAGGAACCGTAAAAAGGCCGCGTTGCTGGCGTTTTTCCATAGGCTCCGCCCCC
CTGACGAGCATCACAAAAATCGACGCTCAAGTCAGAGGTGGCGAAACCCGACAGGACTATAAAGATACCA
GGCGTTTCCCCCTGGAAGCTCCCTCGTGCGCTCTCCTGTTCCGACCCTGCCGCTTACCGGATACCTGTCC
GCCTTTCTCCCTTCGGGAAGCGTGGCGCTTTCTCATAGCTCACGCTGTAGGTATCTCAGTTCGGTGTAGG
TCGTTCGCTCCAAGCTGGGCTGTGTGCACGAACCCCCCGTTCAGCCCGACCGCTGCGCCTTATCCGGTAA
CTATCGTCTTGAGTCCAACCCGGTAAGACACGACTTATCGCCACTGGCAGCAGCCACTGGTAACAGGATT
AGCAGAGCGAGGTATGTAGGCGGTGCTACAGAGTTCTTGAAGTGGTGGCCTAACTACGGCTACACTAGAA
GAACAGTATTTGGTATCTGCGCTCTGCTGAAGCCAGTTACCTTCGGAAAAAGAGTTGGTAGCTCTTGATC
CGGCAAACAAACCACCGCTGGTAGCGGTGGTTTTTTTGTTTGCAAGCAGCAGATTACGCGCAGAAAAAAA
GGATCTCAAGAAGATCCTTTGATCTTTTCTACGGGGTCTGACGCTCAGTGGAACGAAAACTCACGTTAAG
GGATTTTGGTCATGAGATTATCAAAAAGGATCTTCACCTAGATCCTTTTAAATTAAAAATGAAGTTTTAA
ATCAATCTAAAGTATATATGAGTAAACTTGGTCTGACAGTTACCAATGCTTAATCAGTGAGGCACCTATC
TCAGCGATCTGTCTATTTCGTTCATCCATAGTTGCATTTAAATTTCCGAACTCTCCAAGGCCCTCGTCGG
AAAATCTTCAAACCTTTCGTCCGATCCATCTTGCAGGCTACCTCTCGAACGAACTATCGCAAGTCTCTTG
GCCGGCCTTGCGCCTTGGCTATTGCTTGGCAGCGCCTATCGCCAGGTATTACTCCAATCCCGAATATCCG
AGATCGGGATCACCCGAGAGAAGTTCAACCTACATCCTCAATCCCGATCTATCCGAGATCCGAGGAATAT
CGAAATCGGGGCGCGCCTGGTGTACCGAGAACGATCCTCTCAGTGCGAGTCTCGACGATCCATATCGTTG
CTTGGCAGTCAGCCAGTCGGAATCCAGCTTGGGACCCAGGAAGTCCAATCGTCAGATATTGTACTCAAGC
CTGGTCACGGCAGCGTACCGATCTGTTTAAACCTAGATATTGATAGTCTGATCGGTCAACGTATAATCGA
GTCCTAGCTTTTGCAAACATCTATCAAGAGACAGGATCAGCAGGAGGCTTTCGCATGAGTATTCAACATT
TCCGTGTCGCCCTTATTCCCTTTTTTGCGGCATTTTGCCTTCCTGTTTTTGCTCACCCAGAAACGCTGGT
GAAAGTAAAAGATGCTGAAGATCAGTTGGGTGCGCGAGTGGGTTACATCGAACTGGATCTCAACAGCGGT
AAGATCCTTGAGAGTTTTCGCCCCGAAGAACGCTTTCCAATGATGAGCACTTTTAAAGTTCTGCTATGTG
GCGCGGTATTATCCCGTATTGACGCCGGGCAAGAGCAACTCGGTCGCCGCATACACTATTCTCAGAATGA
CTTGGTTGAGTATTCACCAGTCACAGAAAAGCATCTTACGGATGGCATGACAGTAAGAGAATTATGCAGT
GCTGCCATAACCATGAGTGATAACACTGCGGCCAACTTACTTCTGACAACGATTGGAGGACCGAAGGAGC
TAACCGCTTTTTTGCACAACATGGGGGATCATGTAACTCGCCTTGATCGTTGGGAACCGGAGCTGAATGA
AGCCATACCAAACGACGAGCGTGACACCACGATGCCTGTAGCAATGGCAACAACCTTGCGTAAACTATTA
ACTGGCGAACTACTTACTCTAGCTTCCCGGCAACAGTTGATAGACTGGATGGAGGCGGATAAAGTTGCAG
GACCACTTCTGCGCTCGGCCCTTCCGGCTGGCTGGTTTATTGCTGATAAATCTGGAGCCGGTGAGCGTGG
GTCTCGCGGTATCATTGCAGCACTGGGGCCAGATGGTAAGCCCTCCCGTATCGTAGTTATCTACACGACG
GGGAGTCAGGCAACTATGGATGAACGAAATAGACAGATCGCTGAGATAGGTGCCTCACTGATTAAGCATT
GGTAACCGATTCTAGGTGCATTGGCGCAGAAAAAAATGCCTGATGCGACGCTGCGCGTCTTATACTCCCA
CATATGCCAGATTCAGCAACGGATACGGCTTCCCCAACTTGCCCACTTCCATACGTGTCCTCCTTACCAG
AAATTTATCCTTAAGATCCCGAATCGTTTAAACTCGACTCTGGCTCTATCGAATCTCCGTCGTTTCGAGC
TTACGCGAACAGCCGTGGCGCTCATTTGCTCGTCGGGCATCGAATCTCGTCAGCTATCGTCAGCTTACCT
TTTTGGCAGCGATCGCGGCTCCCGACATCTTGGACCATTAGCTCCACAGGTATCTTCTTCCCTCTAGTGG
TCATAACAGCAGCTTCAGCTACCTCTCAATTCAAAAAACCCCTCAAGACCCGTTTAGAGGCCCCAAGGGG
TTATGCTATCAATCGTTGCGTTACACACACAAAAAACCAACACACATCCATCTTCGATGGATAGCGATTT
TATTATCTAACTGCTGATCGAGTGTAGCCAGATCTAGTAATCAATTACGGGGTCATTAGTTCATAGCCCA
TATATGGAGTTCCGCGTTACATAACTTACGGTAAATGGCCCGCCTGGCTGACCGCCCAACGACCCCCGCC
CATTGACGTCAATAATGACGTATGTTCCCATAGTAACGCCAATAGGGACTTTCCATTGACGTCAATGGGT
GGAGTATTTACGGTAAACTGCCCACTTGGCAGTACATCAAGTGTATCATATGCCAAGTACGCCCCCTATT
GACGTCAATGACGGTAAATGGCCCGCCTGGCATTATGCCCAGTACATGACCTTATGGGACTTTCCTACTT
GGCAGTACATCTACGTATTAGTCATCGCTATTACCATGCTGATGCGGTTTTGGCAGTACATCAATGGGCG
TGGATAGCGGTTTGACTCACGGGGATTTCCAAGTCTCCACCCCATTGACGTCAATGGGAGTTTGTTTTGG
CACCAAAATCAACGGGACTTTCCAAAATGTCGTAACAACTCCGCCCCATTGACGCAAATGGGCGGTAGGC
GTGTACGGTGGGAGGTCTATATAAGCAGAGCTGGTTTAGTGAACCGTCAGATCAGATCTTTGTCGATCCT
ACCATCCACTCGACACACCCGCCAGCGGCCGC
